Addgene plasmid #109401: pCas9-Geminin
Purpose: Expresses Cas9 fusion to Geminin degron domain
Depositing lab: Jean-Paul Concordet. Depositing organization: CNRS UMR 7196, Structure et Instabilité des Génomes. Publication: CtIP fusion to Cas9 enhances transgene integration by homology-dependent repair. Charpentier M, Khedher AHY, Menoret S, Brion A, Lamribet K, Dardillac E, Boix C, Perrouault L, Tesson L, Geny S, De Cian A, Itier JM, Anegon I, Lopez B, Giovannangeli C, Concordet JP. Nat Commun. 2018 Mar 19;9(1):1133. doi: 10.1038/s41467-018-03475-7. PubMed 29556040.
Backbone
  Vector backbone: hCas9 Addgene ID 41815
  Backbone manufacturer: Church lab
  Selectable markers: Neomycin (select with G418)
Growth in bacteria
  Bacterial resistance: Ampicillin, 100 μg/mL
  Growth temperature: 37°C
  Growth strain: DH5alpha
  Copy number: High Copy
Gene/Insert
  Gene/Insert name: Geminin
  Species: H. sapiens (human)
  Insert size (bp): 333
  Mutation: Geminin degron fragment
  Entrez Gene: GMNN (a.k.a. Gem, MGORS6)
Terms and licenses: Academic/Nonprofit Terms; Industry Terms: Not Available to Industry
How to cite: pCas9-Geminin was a gift from Jean-Paul Concordet (Addgene plasmid # 109401 ; http://n2t.net/addgene:109401 ; RRID:Addgene_109401)
