[The description below was written by a language model from this plasmid's Addgene catalogue record and pLannotate feature annotations shown in this document.]
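Description:
pCas9-Geminin is a mammalian expression plasmid of about 9.9 kb, built on the hCas9 backbone, that produces Streptococcus pyogenes Cas9 fused at its C-terminus to a degron fragment of human Geminin (GMNN). In bacteria it is maintained at high copy from a ColE1/pUC-type origin and selected with ampicillin through the β-lactamase gene. An f1 origin and remnants of the lac promoter/operator region are also present as backbone carry-over. For selection in mammalian cells, an SV40 enhancer/early promoter drives a neomycin phosphotransferase gene terminated by an SV40 polyadenylation signal, allowing G418 selection.

The expression cassette uses the human cytomegalovirus immediate early enhancer and promoter to drive the Cas9 coding sequence. It is followed on the same strand, after a short gap that presumably holds a linker, by the roughly 330 bp Geminin fragment, and an HSV thymidine kinase polyadenylation signal terminates the transcript. No guide RNA cassette is annotated, so the sgRNA must be supplied separately. Geminin is a replication licensing inhibitor that is destroyed at the metaphase–anaphase transition, so it is absent in G1 and accumulates through S, G2 and early M. Attaching its degron to Cas9 is expected to impose the same cell-cycle-dependent turnover on the nuclease, concentrating Cas9 activity in the phases when homology-directed repair operates.

The plasmid comes from work on improving transgene integration by homology-dependent repair, centred on a CtIP fusion to Cas9. It is suited to genome-editing experiments that test whether cell-cycle-restricted Cas9 favours precise knock-in over end-joining outcomes.
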