Features (pLannotate 1.2.2; 19 found; start..end, strand, type, name):
     42..421     +  enhancer       CMV enhancer: human cytomegalovirus immediate early enhancer
    422..625     +  promoter       CMV promoter: human cytomegalovirus (CMV) immediate early promoter
    740..4843    +  CDS            cas9: CAS9_STRP1 - Also known as csn1 From Streptococcus pyogenes serotype M1.
   4889..5218    +  CDS            GMNN (fragment): GEMI_HUMAN - Experimental evidence at protein level: Swiss-Prot protein existence level 1. Inhibits DNA replication by preventing the incorporation of MCM complex into pre-replication complex (pre-RC) (PubMed:9635433, PubMed:14993212, PubMed:20129055, PubMed:24064211). It is degraded during the mitotic phase of the cell cycle (PubMed:9635433, PubMed:14993212, PubMed:24064211). Its destruction at the metaphase- anaphase transition permits replication in the succeeding cell cycle (PubMed:9635433, PubMed:14993212, PubMed:24064211). Inhibits histone acetyltransferase activity of KAT7/HBO1 in a CDT
   5302..5350    +  polyA_signal   HSV TK poly(A) signal: herpes simplex virus thymidine kinase polyadenylation signal (Cole and Stacy, 1985)
   5441..5457    -  polyA_signal   bGH poly(A) signal (fragment): bovine growth hormone polyadenylation signal
   5552..5980    +  rep_origin     f1 ori (sequence partly withheld): f1 bacteriophage origin of replication; arrow indicates direction of (+) strand synthesis
   5994..6323    +  promoter       SV40 promoter: SV40 enhancer and early promoter
   6390..7181    +  CDS            neo: KKA2_KLEPN - Also known as kan, nptII. Experimental evidence at protein level: Swiss-Prot protein existence level 1. Resistance to kanamycin, neomycin, paromomycin, ribostamycin, butirosin and gentamicin B. From Klebsiella pneumoniae.
   7207..7365    +  CDS            ble (fragment): BLE_KLEPN - Experimental evidence at protein level: Swiss-Prot protein existence level 1. Binding protein with a strong affinity to the bleomycin family of antibiotics. Binds to CL990; an antimitotic-antibiotic compound. From Klebsiella pneumoniae.
   7360..7481    +  polyA_signal   SV40 poly(A) signal: SV40 polyadenylation signal
   7554..7570    -  protein_bind   lac operator: The lac repressor binds to the lac operator to inhibit transcription in E. coli. This inhibition can be relieved by adding lactose or isopropyl-β-D-thiogalactopyranoside (IPTG). lac repressor encoded by lacI
   7578..7608    -  promoter       lac promoter: promoter for the E. coli lac operon
   7623..7644    -  protein_bind   CAP binding site: CAP binding activates transcription in the presence of cAMP. E. coli catabolite activator protein
   7657..7749    -  CDS            lacI (fragment): lac repressor; lacI; The lac repressor binds to the lac operator to inhibit transcription in E. coli. This inhibition can be relieved by adding lactose or isopropyl-β-D-thiogalactopyranoside (IPTG).
   7932..8520    -  rep_origin     ori: high-copy-number ColE1/pMB1/pBR322/pUC origin of replication
   8691..9551    -  CDS            AmpR: β-lactamase; bla; confers resistance to ampicillin, carbenicillin, and related antibiotics
   9552..9656    -  promoter       AmpR promoter: bla
   9715..9767    -  misc_feature   bom (fragment): basis of mobility region from pBR322
>Addgene plasmid #109401 | pCas9-Geminin | addgene full sequence | sequence record 211151 | Addgene NGS Result
TTTTGCGCTGCTTCGCGATGTACGGGCCAGATATACGCGTTGACATTGATTATTGACTAGTTATTAATAG
TAATCAATTACGGGGTCATTAGTTCATAGCCCATATATGGAGTTCCGCGTTACATAACTTACGGTAAATG
GCCCGCCTGGCTGACCGCCCAACGACCCCCGCCCATTGACGTCAATAATGACGTATGTTCCCATAGTAAC
GCCAATAGGGACTTTCCATTGACGTCAATGGGTGGAGTATTTACGGTAAACTGCCCACTTGGCAGTACAT
CAAGTGTATCATATGCCAAGTACGCCCCCTATTGACGTCAATGACGGTAAATGGCCCGCCTGGCATTATG
CCCAGTACATGACCTTATGGGACTTTCCTACTTGGCAGTACATCTACGTATTAGTCATCGCTATTACCAT
GGTGATGCGGTTTTGGCAGTACATCAATGGGCGTGGATAGCGGTTTGACTCACGGGGATTTCCAAGTCTC
CACCCCATTGACGTCAATGGGAGTTTGTTTTGGCACCAAAATCAACGGGACTTTCCAAAATGTCGTAACA
ACTCCGCCCCATTGACGCAAATGGGCGGTAGGCGTGTACGGTGGGAGGTCTATATAAGCAGAGCTCGTTT
AGTGAACCGTCAGATCGCCTGGAGACGCCATCCACGCTGTTTTGACCTCCATAGAAGACACCGGGACCGA
TCCAGCCTCCGGACTCTAGAGGATCGAACCCTTGCCACCATGGACAAGAAGTACTCCATTGGGCTCGATA
TCGGCACAAACAGCGTCGGCTGGGCCGTCATTACGGACGAGTACAAGGTGCCGAGCAAAAAATTCAAAGT
TCTGGGCAATACCGATCGCCACAGCATAAAGAAGAACCTCATTGGCGCCCTCCTGTTCGACTCCGGGGAG
ACGGCCGAAGCCACGCGGCTCAAAAGAACAGCACGGCGCAGATATACCCGCAGAAAGAATCGGATCTGCT
ACCTGCAGGAGATCTTTAGTAATGAGATGGCTAAGGTGGATGACTCTTTCTTCCATAGGCTGGAGGAGTC
CTTTTTGGTGGAGGAGGATAAAAAGCACGAGCGCCACCCAATCTTTGGCAATATCGTGGACGAGGTGGCG
TACCATGAAAAGTACCCAACCATATATCATCTGAGGAAGAAGCTTGTAGACAGTACTGATAAGGCTGACT
TGCGGTTGATCTATCTCGCGCTGGCGCATATGATCAAATTTCGGGGACACTTCCTCATCGAGGGGGACCT
GAACCCAGACAACAGCGATGTCGACAAACTCTTTATCCAACTGGTTCAGACTTACAATCAGCTTTTCGAA
GAGAACCCGATCAACGCATCCGGAGTTGACGCCAAAGCAATCCTGAGCGCTAGGCTGTCCAAATCCCGGC
GGCTCGAAAACCTCATCGCACAGCTCCCTGGGGAGAAGAAGAACGGCCTGTTTGGTAATCTTATCGCCCT
GTCACTCGGGCTGACCCCCAACTTTAAATCTAACTTCGACCTGGCCGAAGATGCCAAGCTTCAACTGAGC
AAAGACACCTACGATGATGATCTCGACAATCTGCTGGCCCAGATCGGCGACCAGTACGCAGACCTTTTTT
TGGCGGCAAAGAACCTGTCAGACGCCATTCTGCTGAGTGATATTCTGCGAGTGAACACGGAGATCACCAA
AGCTCCGCTGAGCGCTAGTATGATCAAGCGCTATGATGAGCACCACCAAGACTTGACTTTGCTGAAGGCC
CTTGTCAGACAGCAACTGCCTGAGAAGTACAAGGAAATTTTCTTCGATCAGTCTAAAAATGGCTACGCCG
GATACATTGACGGCGGAGCAAGCCAGGAGGAATTTTACAAATTTATTAAGCCCATCTTGGAAAAAATGGA
CGGCACCGAGGAGCTGCTGGTAAAGCTTAACAGAGAAGATCTGTTGCGCAAACAGCGCACTTTCGACAAT
GGAAGCATCCCCCACCAGATTCACCTGGGCGAACTGCACGCTATCCTCAGGCGGCAAGAGGATTTCTACC
CCTTTTTGAAAGATAACAGGGAAAAGATTGAGAAAATCCTCACATTTCGGATACCCTACTATGTAGGCCC
CCTCGCCCGGGGAAATTCCAGATTCGCGTGGATGACTCGCAAATCAGAAGAGACCATCACTCCCTGGAAC
TTCGAGGAAGTCGTGGATAAGGGGGCCTCTGCCCAGTCCTTCATCGAAAGGATGACTAACTTTGATAAAA
ATCTGCCTAACGAAAAGGTGCTTCCTAAACACTCTCTGCTGTACGAGTACTTCACAGTTTATAACGAGCT
CACCAAGGTCAAATACGTCACAGAAGGGATGAGAAAGCCAGCATTCCTGTCTGGAGAGCAGAAGAAAGCT
ATCGTGGACCTCCTCTTCAAGACGAACCGGAAAGTTACCGTGAAACAGCTCAAAGAAGACTATTTCAAAA
AGATTGAATGTTTCGACTCTGTTGAAATCAGCGGAGTGGAGGATCGCTTCAACGCATCCCTGGGAACGTA
TCACGATCTCCTGAAAATCATTAAAGACAAGGACTTCCTGGACAATGAGGAGAACGAGGACATTCTTGAG
GACATTGTCCTCACCCTTACGTTGTTTGAAGATAGGGAGATGATTGAAGAACGCTTGAAAACTTACGCTC
ATCTCTTCGACGACAAAGTCATGAAACAGCTCAAGAGGCGCCGATATACAGGATGGGGGCGGCTGTCAAG
AAAACTGATCAATGGGATCCGAGACAAGCAGAGTGGAAAGACAATCCTGGATTTTCTTAAGTCCGATGGA
TTTGCCAACCGGAACTTCATGCAGTTGATCCATGATGACTCTCTCACCTTTAAGGAGGACATCCAGAAAG
CACAAGTTTCTGGCCAGGGGGACAGTCTTCACGAGCACATCGCTAATCTTGCAGGTAGCCCAGCTATCAA
AAAGGGAATACTGCAGACCGTTAAGGTCGTGGATGAACTCGTCAAAGTAATGGGAAGGCATAAGCCCGAG
AATATCGTTATCGAGATGGCCCGAGAGAACCAAACTACCCAGAAGGGACAGAAGAACAGTAGGGAAAGGA
TGAAGAGGATTGAAGAGGGTATAAAAGAACTGGGGTCCCAAATCCTTAAGGAACACCCAGTTGAAAACAC
CCAGCTTCAGAATGAGAAGCTCTACCTGTACTACCTGCAGAACGGCAGGGACATGTACGTGGATCAGGAA
CTGGACATCAATCGGCTCTCCGACTACGACGTGGATCATATCGTGCCCCAGTCTTTTCTCAAAGATGATT
CTATTGATAATAAAGTGTTGACAAGATCCGATAAAAATAGAGGGAAGAGTGATAACGTCCCCTCAGAAGA
AGTTGTCAAGAAAATGAAAAATTATTGGCGGCAGCTGCTGAACGCCAAACTGATCACACAACGGAAGTTC
GATAATCTGACTAAGGCTGAACGAGGTGGCCTGTCTGAGTTGGATAAAGCCGGCTTCATCAAAAGGCAGC
TTGTTGAGACACGCCAGATCACCAAGCACGTGGCCCAAATTCTCGATTCACGCATGAACACCAAGTACGA
TGAAAATGACAAACTGATTCGAGAGGTGAAAGTTATTACTCTGAAGTCTAAGCTGGTCTCAGATTTCAGA
AAGGACTTTCAGTTTTATAAGGTGAGAGAGATCAACAATTACCACCATGCGCATGATGCCTACCTGAATG
CAGTGGTAGGCACTGCACTTATCAAAAAATATCCCAAGCTTGAATCTGAATTTGTTTACGGAGACTATAA
AGTGTACGATGTTAGGAAAATGATCGCAAAGTCTGAGCAGGAAATAGGCAAGGCCACCGCTAAGTACTTC
TTTTACAGCAATATTATGAATTTTTTCAAGACCGAGATTACACTGGCCAATGGAGAGATTCGGAAGCGAC
CACTTATCGAAACAAACGGAGAAACAGGAGAAATCGTGTGGGACAAGGGTAGGGATTTCGCGACAGTCCG
GAAGGTCCTGTCCATGCCGCAGGTGAACATCGTTAAAAAGACCGAAGTACAGACCGGAGGCTTCTCCAAG
GAAAGTATCCTCCCGAAAAGGAACAGCGACAAGCTGATCGCACGCAAAAAAGATTGGGACCCCAAGAAAT
ACGGCGGATTCGATTCTCCTACAGTCGCTTACAGTGTACTGGTTGTGGCCAAAGTGGAGAAAGGGAAGTC
TAAAAAACTCAAAAGCGTCAAGGAACTGCTGGGCATCACAATCATGGAGCGATCAAGCTTCGAAAAAAAC
CCCATCGACTTTCTCGAGGCGAAAGGATATAAAGAGGTCAAAAAAGACCTCATCATTAAGCTTCCCAAGT
ACTCTCTCTTTGAGCTTGAAAACGGCCGGAAACGAATGCTCGCTAGTGCGGGCGAGCTGCAGAAAGGTAA
CGAGCTGGCACTGCCCTCTAAATACGTTAATTTCTTGTATCTGGCCAGCCACTATGAAAAGCTCAAAGGG
TCTCCCGAAGATAATGAGCAGAAGCAGCTGTTCGTGGAACAACACAAACACTACCTTGATGAGATCATCG
AGCAAATAAGCGAATTCTCCAAAAGAGTGATCCTCGCCGACGCTAACCTCGATAAGGTGCTTTCTGCTTA
CAATAAGCACAGGGATAAGCCCATCAGGGAGCAGGCAGAAAACATTATCCACTTGTTTACTCTGACCAAC
TTGGGCGCGCCTGCAGCCTTCAAGTACTTCGACACCACCATAGACAGAAAGCGGTACACCTCTACAAAGG
AGGTCCTGGACGCCACACTGATTCATCAGTCAATTACGGGGCTCTATGAAACAAGAATCGACCTCTCTCA
GCTCGGTGGAGACAGCAGGGCTGACCCCAAGAAAAAGAGGAAGGTGGGATCCGCTAGCATGAATCCCAGT
ATGAAGCAGAAACAAGAAGAAATCAAAGAGAATATAAAGAATAGTTCTGTCCCAAGAAGAACTCTGAAGA
TGATTCAGCCTTCTGCATCTGGATCTCTTGTTGGAAGAGAAAATGAGCTGTCCGCAGGCTTGTCCAAAAG
GAAACATCGGAATGACCACTTAACATCTACAACTTCCAGCCCTGGGGTTATTGTCCCAGAATCTAGTGAA
AATAAAAATCTTGGAGGAGTCACCCAGGAGTCATTTGATCTTATGATTAAAGAAAATCCATCCTCTCAGT
ATTGGAAGGAAGTGGCAGAAAAACGGAGAAAGGCGCTGTAGACCGGTTAGTAATGAGTTTAAACGGGGGA
GGCTAACTGAAACACGGAAGGAGACAATACCGGAAGGAACCCGCGCTATGACGGCAATAAAAAGACAGAA
TAAAACGCACGGGTGTTGGGTCGTTTGTTCATAAACGCGGGGTTCGGTCCCAGGGCTGGCACTCTGTCGA
TACCCCACCGAGACCCCATTGGGGCCAATACGCCCGCGTTTCTTCCTTTTCCCCACCCCACCCCCCAAGT
TCGGGTGAAGGCCCAGGGCTCGCAGCCAACGTCGGGGCGGCAGGCCCTGCCATAGCAGATCTGCGCAGCT
GGGGCTCTAGGGGGTATCCCC
[124 nt withheld, positions 5552-5675]
C
[91 nt withheld, positions 5677-5767]
A
[49 nt withheld, positions 5769-5817]
CCTTTGACGTTGGAGTCCACGTTCTTT
[37 nt withheld, positions 5845-5881]
ACCCTATCTCGGTCTATTCTTTTGATTTATAAGGGATTTTGCCGATTTCGGCCTATTGGTTAAAAAATGA
GCTGATTTAACAAAAATTTAACGCGAATTAATTCTGTGGAATGTGTGTCAGTTAGGGTGTGGAAAGTCCC
CAGGCTCCCCAGCAGGCAGAAGTATGCAAAGCATGCATCTCAATTAGTCAGCAACCAGGTGTGGAAAGTC
CCCAGGCTCCCCAGCAGGCAGAAGTATGCAAAGCATGCATCTCAATTAGTCAGCAACCATAGTCCCGCCC
CTAACTCCGCCCATCCCGCCCCTAACTCCGCCCAGTTCCGCCCATTCTCCGCCCCATGGCTGACTAATTT
TTTTTATTTATGCAGAGGCCGAGGCCGCCTCTGCCTCTGAGCTATTCCAGAAGTAGTGAGGAGGCTTTTT
TGGAGGCCTAGGCTTTTGCAAAAAGCTCCCGGGAGCTTGTATATCCATTTTCGGATCTGATCAAGAGACA
GGATGAGGATCGTTTCGCATGATTGAACAAGATGGATTGCACGCAGGTTCTCCGGCCGCTTGGGTGGAGA
GGCTATTCGGCTATGACTGGGCACAACAGACAATCGGCTGCTCTGATGCCGCCGTGTTCCGGCTGTCAGC
GCAGGGGCGCCCGGTTCTTTTTGTCAAGACCGACCTGTCCGGTGCCCTGAATGAACTGCAGGACGAGGCA
GCGCGGCTATCGTGGCTGGCCACGACGGGCGTTCCTTGCGCAGCTGTGCTCGACGTTGTCACTGAAGCGG
GAAGGGACTGGCTGCTATTGGGCGAAGTGCCGGGGCAGGATCTCCTGTCATCTCACCTTGCTCCTGCCGA
GAAAGTATCCATCATGGCTGATGCAATGCGGCGGCTGCATACGCTTGATCCGGCTACCTGCCCATTCGAC
CACCAAGCGAAACATCGCATCGAGCGAGCACGTACTCGGATGGAAGCCGGTCTTGTCGATCAGGATGATC
TGGACGAAGAGCATCAGGGGCTCGCGCCAGCCGAACTGTTCGCCAGGCTCAAGGCGCGCATGCCCGACGG
CGAGGATCTCGTCGTGACCCATGGCGATGCCTGCTTGCCGAATATCATGGTGGAAAATGGCCGCTTTTCT
GGATTCATCGACTGTGGCCGGCTGGGTGTGGCGGACCGCTATCAGGACATAGCGTTGGCTACCCGTGATA
TTGCTGAAGAGCTTGGCGGCGAATGGGCTGACCGCTTCCTCGTGCTTTACGGTATCGCCGCTCCCGATTC
GCAGCGCATCGCCTTCTATCGCCTTCTTGACGAGTTCTTCTGAGCGGGACTCTGGGGTTCGCGAAATGAC
CGACCAAGCGACGCCCAACCTGCCATCACGAGATTTCGATTCCACCGCCGCCTTCTATGAAAGGTTGGGC
TTCGGAATCGTTTTCCGGGACGCCGGCTGGATGATCCTCCAGCGCGGGGATCTCATGCTGGAGTTCTTCG
CCCACCCCAACTTGTTTATTGCAGCTTATAATGGTTACAAATAAAGCAATAGCATCACAAATTTCACAAA
TAAAGCATTTTTTTCACTGCATTCTAGTTGTGGTTTGTCCAAACTCATCAATGTATCTTATCATGTCTGT
ATACCGTCGACCTCTAGCTAGAGCTTGGCGTAATCATGGTCATAGCTGTTTCCTGTGTGAAATTGTTATC
CGCTCACAATTCCACACAACATACGAGCCGGAAGCATAAAGTGTAAAGCCTGGGGTGCCTAATGAGTGAG
CTAACTCACATTAATTGCGTTGCGCTCACTGCCCGCTTTCCAGTCGGGAAACCTGTCGTGCCAGCTGCAT
TAATGAATCGGCCAACGCGCGGGGAGAGGCGGTTTGCGTATTGGGCGCTCTTCCGCTTCCTCGCTCACTG
ACTCGCTGCGCTCGGTCGTTCGGCTGCGGCGAGCGGTATCAGCTCACTCAAAGGCGGTAATACGGTTATC
CACAGAATCAGGGGATAACGCAGGAAAGAACATGTGAGCAAAAGGCCAGCAAAAGGCCAGGAACCGTAAA
AAGGCCGCGTTGCTGGCGTTTTTCCATAGGCTCCGCCCCCCTGACGAGCATCACAAAAATCGACGCTCAA
GTCAGAGGTGGCGAAACCCGACAGGACTATAAAGATACCAGGCGTTTCCCCCTGGAAGCTCCCTCGTGCG
CTCTCCTGTTCCGACCCTGCCGCTTACCGGATACCTGTCCGCCTTTCTCCCTTCGGGAAGCGTGGCGCTT
TCTCATAGCTCACGCTGTAGGTATCTCAGTTCGGTGTAGGTCGTTCGCTCCAAGCTGGGCTGTGTGCACG
AACCCCCCGTTCAGCCCGACCGCTGCGCCTTATCCGGTAACTATCGTCTTGAGTCCAACCCGGTAAGACA
CGACTTATCGCCACTGGCAGCAGCCACTGGTAACAGGATTAGCAGAGCGAGGTATGTAGGCGGTGCTACA
GAGTTCTTGAAGTGGTGGCCTAACTACGGCTACACTAGAAGAACAGTATTTGGTATCTGCGCTCTGCTGA
AGCCAGTTACCTTCGGAAAAAGAGTTGGTAGCTCTTGATCCGGCAAACAAACCACCGCTGGTAGCGGTGG
TTTTTTTGTTTGCAAGCAGCAGATTACGCGCAGAAAAAAAGGATCTCAAGAAGATCCTTTGATCTTTTCT
ACGGGGTCTGACGCTCAGTGGAACGAAAACTCACGTTAAGGGATTTTGGTCATGAGATTATCAAAAAGGA
TCTTCACCTAGATCCTTTTAAATTAAAAATGAAGTTTTAAATCAATCTAAAGTATATATGAGTAAACTTG
GTCTGACAGTTACCAATGCTTAATCAGTGAGGCACCTATCTCAGCGATCTGTCTATTTCGTTCATCCATA
GTTGCCTGACTCCCCGTCGTGTAGATAACTACGATACGGGAGGGCTTACCATCTGGCCCCAGTGCTGCAA
TGATACCGCGAGACCCACGCTCACCGGCTCCAGATTTATCAGCAATAAACCAGCCAGCCGGAAGGGCCGA
GCGCAGAAGTGGTCCTGCAACTTTATCCGCCTCCATCCAGTCTATTAATTGTTGCCGGGAAGCTAGAGTA
AGTAGTTCGCCAGTTAATAGTTTGCGCAACGTTGTTGCCATTGCTACAGGCATCGTGGTGTCACGCTCGT
CGTTTGGTATGGCTTCATTCAGCTCCGGTTCCCAACGATCAAGGCGAGTTACATGATCCCCCATGTTGTG
CAAAAAAGCGGTTAGCTCCTTCGGTCCTCCGATCGTTGTCAGAAGTAAGTTGGCCGCAGTGTTATCACTC
ATGGTTATGGCAGCACTGCATAATTCTCTTACTGTCATGCCATCCGTAAGATGCTTTTCTGTGACTGGTG
AGTACTCAACCAAGTCATTCTGAGAATAGTGTATGCGGCGACCGAGTTGCTCTTGCCCGGCGTCAATACG
GGATAATACCGCGCCACATAGCAGAACTTTAAAAGTGCTCATCATTGGAAAACGTTCTTCGGGGCGAAAA
CTCTCAAGGATCTTACCGCTGTTGAGATCCAGTTCGATGTAACCCACTCGTGCACCCAACTGATCTTCAG
CATCTTTTACTTTCACCAGCGTTTCTGGGTGAGCAAAAACAGGAAGGCAAAATGCCGCAAAAAAGGGAAT
AAGGGCGACACGGAAATGTTGAATACTCATACTCTTCCTTTTTCAATATTATTGAAGCATTTATCAGGGT
TATTGTCTCATGAGCGGATACATATTTGAATGTATTTAGAAAAATAAACAAATAGGGGTTCCGCGCACAT
TTCCCCGAAAAGTGCCACCTGACGTCGACGGATCGGGAGATCTCCCGATCCCCTATGGTGCACTCTCAGT
ACAATCTGCTCTGATGCCGCATAGTTAAGCCAGTATCTGCTCCCTGCTTGTGTGTTGGAGGTCGCTGAGT
AGTGCGCGAGCAAAATTTAAGCTACAACAAGGCAAGGCTTGACCGACAATTGCATGAAGAATCTGCTTAG
GGTTAGGCG
